Addgene plasmid #74979: GST-GINA3
Purpose: Expresses GST tagged GINA3 protein in bacteria.
Depositing lab: Pradipta Ghosh. Depositing organization: University of California, San Diego (UCSD). Publication: Structural basis for activation of trimeric Gi proteins by multiple growth factor receptors via GIV/Girdin. Lin C, Ear J, Midde K, Lopez-Sanchez I, Aznar N, Garcia-Marcos M, Kufareva I, Abagyan R, Ghosh P. Mol Biol Cell. 2014 Nov 5;25(22):3654-71. doi: 10.1091/mbc.E14-05-0978. Epub 2014 Sep 3. PubMed 25187647.
Backbone
  Vector backbone: pGEX-4T-1
  Backbone size w/o insert (bp): 4969
  Total vector size (bp): 6031
  Vector type: Bacterial Expression
Growth in bacteria
  Bacterial resistance: Ampicillin, 100 μg/mL
  Growth temperature: 37°C
  Growth strain: DH5alpha
  Copy number: High Copy
Gene/Insert
  Gene/Insert name: Rattus norvegicus G protein subunit alpha i3 (Gnai3) (alt name: GNAI3)
  Species: R. norvegicus (rat)
  Insert size (bp): 1062
  GenBank ID: NM_013106.1|
  Entrez Gene: Gnai3 (a.k.a. GIP3A)
  Tag / fusion protein: GST (N terminal on backbone)
  Cloning method: Restriction Enzyme; 5′ cloning site EcoRI (not destroyed); 3′ cloning site SalI (not destroyed)
  Sequencing primers: 5′ pGEX-F; 3′ pGEX-R
Terms and licenses: Academic/Nonprofit Terms; Industry Terms: Not Available to Industry
How to cite: GST-GINA3 was a gift from Pradipta Ghosh (Addgene plasmid # 74979 ; http://n2t.net/addgene:74979 ; RRID:Addgene_74979)
