[The description below was written by a language model from this plasmid's Addgene catalogue record and pLannotate feature annotations shown in this document.]
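Description:
GST-GINA3 is a bacterial expression plasmid built on the pGEX-4T-1 backbone that produces rat G protein subunit alpha i3 (Gnai3, Gαi3) as a fusion to glutathione S-transferase. The plasmid is about 6.0 kb. It replicates in E. coli from a ColE1/pMB1-type origin, recorded as high copy, and is selected with ampicillin through the β-lactamase (AmpR) gene and its own promoter. The annotation also picks up short rop and bom fragments, a small yciV fragment, and a lac promoter/operator with a lacZα segment. These are backbone remnants rather than functional parts of the expression cassette.

The expression unit is driven by the tac promoter, a strong trp/lac hybrid, followed by a lac operator. The plasmid carries its own lacI gene under the lacIq promoter, so lac repressor keeps transcription off until IPTG is added. Downstream lies the Schistosoma japonicum GST coding sequence, followed after a short linker by the 1,062 bp Gnai3 open reading frame, which was cloned between EcoRI and SalI sites that both remain intact. GST therefore sits at the N terminus of the fusion. The linker is not annotated in the feature table, although the pGEX-4T series typically encodes a thrombin cleavage site at this position.

The stated purpose is to express GST-tagged Gαi3 in bacteria. The GST moiety allows capture on glutathione resin, which suits both purification and pull-down binding assays. The associated work concerns activation of trimeric Gi proteins by growth factor receptors through GIV/Girdin, which fits use of the protein in in vitro interaction studies, though the record does not spell out specific applications.
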