Features (pLannotate 1.2.2; 17 found; start..end, strand, type, name):
      6..107     -  CDS            yciV (fragment): RNAAM_ECOLI - Also known as trpH From Escherichia coli (strain K12).
    183..211     +  promoter       tac promoter: strong E. coli promoter; hybrid between the trp and lac UV5 promoters
    219..235     +  protein_bind   lac operator: The lac repressor binds to the lac operator to inhibit transcription in E. coli. This inhibition can be relieved by adding lactose or isopropyl-β-D-thiogalactopyranoside (IPTG). lac repressor encoded by lacI
    258..911     +  CDS            GST26_SCHJA: Experimental evidence at protein level: Swiss-Prot protein existence level 1. GST isoenzymes appear to play a central role in the parasite detoxification system. Other functions are also suspected including a role in increasing the solubility of haematin in the parasite gut. From Schistosoma japonicum (Blood fluke).
    945..2006    +  CDS            Gnai3: GNAI3_RAT - Also known as Gnai-3. Experimental evidence at protein level: Swiss-Prot protein existence level 1. Heterotrimeric guanine nucleotide-binding proteins (G proteins) function as transducers downstream of G protein-coupled receptors (GPCRs) in numerous signaling cascades. The alpha chain contains the guanine nucleotide binding site and alternates between an active, GTP-bound state and an inactive, GDP-bound state. Signaling by an activated GPCR promotes GDP release and GTP binding. The alpha subunit has a low GTPase activity that converts bound GTP to GDP, thereby terminating the sign
   2047..2086    +  CDS            rop (fragment): Rop protein, which maintains plasmids at low copy number; rop
   2188..2228    +  misc_feature   bom (fragment): basis of mobility region from pBR322
   2333..2437    +  promoter       AmpR promoter: bla
   2438..3298    +  CDS            AmpR: β-lactamase; bla; confers resistance to ampicillin, carbenicillin, and related antibiotics
   3469..4057    +  rep_origin     ori: high-copy-number ColE1/pMB1/pBR322/pUC origin of replication
   4243..4294    -  misc_feature   bom (fragment): basis of mobility region from pBR322
   4301..4378    +  promoter       lacIq promoter: lacI (mutant); In the lacIq allele, a single base change in the promoter boosts expression of the lacI gene about 10-fold.
   4379..5461    +  CDS            lacI: lac repressor; lacI; The lac repressor binds to the lac operator to inhibit transcription in E. coli. This inhibition can be relieved by adding lactose or isopropyl-β-D-thiogalactopyranoside (IPTG).
   5474..5495    +  protein_bind   CAP binding site: CAP binding activates transcription in the presence of cAMP. E. coli catabolite activator protein
   5510..5540    +  promoter       lac promoter: promoter for the E. coli lac operon
   5548..5564    +  protein_bind   lac operator: The lac repressor binds to the lac operator to inhibit transcription in E. coli. This inhibition can be relieved by adding lactose or isopropyl-β-D-thiogalactopyranoside (IPTG). lac repressor encoded by lacI
   5584..5757    +  CDS            lacZα: LacZα fragment of β-galactosidase; lacZ fragment
>Addgene plasmid #74979 | GST-GINA3 | addgene full sequence | sequence record 147383 | Addgene assembled full plasmid sequence
ACGTTATCGACTGCACGGTGCACCAATGCTTCTGGCGTCAGGCAGCCATCGGAAGCTGTGGTATGGCTGT
GCAGGTCGTAAATCACTGCATAATTCGTGTCGCTCAAGGCGCACTCCCGTTCTGGATAATGTTTTTTGCG
CCGACATCATAACGGTTCTGGCAAATATTCTGAAATGAGCTGTTGACAATTAATCATCGGCTCGTATAAT
GTGTGGAATTGTGAGCGGATAACAATTTCACACAGGAAACAGTATTCATGTCCCCTATACTAGGTTATTG
GAAAATTAAGGGCCTTGTGCAACCCACTCGACTTCTTTTGGAATATCTTGAAGAAAAATATGAAGAGCAT
TTGTATGAGCGCGATGAAGGTGATAAATGGCGAAACAAAAAGTTTGAATTGGGTTTGGAGTTTCCCAATC
TTCCTTATTATATTGATGGTGATGTTAAATTAACACAGTCTATGGCCATCATACGTTATATAGCTGACAA
GCACAACATGTTGGGTGGTTGTCCAAAAGAGCGTGCAGAGATTTCAATGCTTGAAGGAGCGGTTTTGGAT
ATTAGATACGGTGTTTCGAGAATTGCATATAGTAAAGACTTTGAAACTCTCAAAGTTGATTTTCTTAGCA
AGCTACCTGAAATGCTGAAAATGTTCGAAGATCGTTTATGTCATAAAACATATTTAAATGGTGATCATGT
AACCCATCCTGACTTCATGTTGTATGACGCTCTTGATGTTGTTTTATACATGGACCCAATGTGCCTGGAT
GCGTTCCCAAAATTAGTTTGTTTTAAAAAACGTATTGAAGCTATCCCACAAATTGATAAGTACTTGAAAT
CCAGCAAGTATATAGCATGGCCTTTGCAGGGCTGGCAAGCCACGTTTGGTGGTGGCGACCATCCTCCAAA
ATCGGATCTGGTTCCGCGTGGATCCCCGGAATTCATGGGCTGCACGTTGAGCGCCGGGGACAAGGCGGCG
GTGGAGCGGAGTAAGATGATCGACCGCAACTTGCGGGAGGACGGAGAGAAAGCGGCCAAAGAAGTGAAGC
TGCTGCTGCTCGGCGCTGGAGAATCTGGTAAAAGTACTATTGTGAAACAGATGAAAATCATTCATGAGGA
TGGCTATTCCGAGGACGAGTGTAAGCAGTATAAAGTTGTCGTCTACAGCAATACCATTCAGTCCATCATT
GCAATCATAAGAGCCATGGGACGGTTGAAGATTGATTTTGGGGAAGCTGCCAGAGCGGATGATGCCCGAC
AGTTATTTGTTTTAGCTGGCAGTGCTGAGGAAGGAGTCATGACTTCAGAACTAGCAGGCGTGATTAAACG
TTTATGGCGAGATGGCGGGGTGCAGGCATGCTTCAGCAGGTCCAGGGAATATCAGCTCAATGATTCTGCT
TCATATTACCTAAATGATTTGGATAGAATATCCCAGACCAACTACATTCCAACTCAGCAAGATGTTCTTC
GGACGAGAGTGAAGACTACAGGCATTGTGGAGACCCACTTCACCTTCAAGGAGCTCTACTTCAAAATGTT
TGATGTAGGTGGCCAAAGATCCGAACGGAAAAAGTGGATCCACTGTTTTGAGGGAGTGACAGCAATTATC
TTTTGTGTGGCTCTCAGTGATTACGACCTTGTTCTGGCTGAGGACGAGGAAATGAACCGAATGCATGAAA
GCATGAAATTGTTTGACAGCATTTGTAACAACAAATGGTTTACAGACACTTCAATCATTCTCTTCCTTAA
TAAGAAAGACCTTTTTGAGGAAAAAATAAAGAGGAGTCCATTAACAATCTGTTATCCAGAATACACAGGT
TCCAATACGTACGAAGAGGCAGCTGCTTACATCCAGTGCCAGTTTGAAGATCTGAACCGAAGAAAGGACA
CCAAGGAGGTCTACACTCACTTTACCTGTGCCACTGACACCAAAAACGTGCAGTTTGTTTTTGATGCTGT
TACAGATGTCATCATTAAAAACAACTTAAAGGAATGTGGACTTTATTGAGTCGACTCGAGCGGCCGCATC
GTGACTGACTGACGATCTGCCTCGCGCGTTTCGGTGATGACGGTGAAAACCTCTGACACATGCAGCTCCC
GGAGACGGTCACAGCTTGTCTGTAAGCGGATGCCGGGAGCAGACAAGCCCGTCAGGGCGCGTCAGCGGGT
GTTGGCGGGTGTCGGGGCGCAGCCATGACCCAGTCACGTAGCGATAGCGGAGTGTATAATTCTTGAAGAC
GAAAGGGCCTCGTGATACGCCTATTTTTATAGGTTAATGTCATGATAATAATGGTTTCTTAGACGTCAGG
TGGCACTTTTCGGGGAAATGTGCGCGGAACCCCTATTTGTTTATTTTTCTAAATACATTCAAATATGTAT
CCGCTCATGAGACAATAACCCTGATAAATGCTTCAATAATATTGAAAAAGGAAGAGTATGAGTATTCAAC
ATTTCCGTGTCGCCCTTATTCCCTTTTTTGCGGCATTTTGCCTTCCTGTTTTTGCTCACCCAGAAACGCT
GGTGAAAGTAAAAGATGCTGAAGATCAGTTGGGTGCACGAGTGGGTTACATCGAACTGGATCTCAACAGC
GGTAAGATCCTTGAGAGTTTTCGCCCCGAAGAACGTTTTCCAATGATGAGCACTTTTAAAGTTCTGCTAT
GTGGCGCGGTATTATCCCGTGTTGACGCCGGGCAAGAGCAACTCGGTCGCCGCATACACTATTCTCAGAA
TGACTTGGTTGAGTACTCACCAGTCACAGAAAAGCATCTTACGGATGGCATGACAGTAAGAGAATTATGC
AGTGCTGCCATAACCATGAGTGATAACACTGCGGCCAACTTACTTCTGACAACGATCGGAGGACCGAAGG
AGCTAACCGCTTTTTTGCACAACATGGGGGATCATGTAACTCGCCTTGATCGTTGGGAACCGGAGCTGAA
TGAAGCCATACCAAACGACGAGCGTGACACCACGATGCCTGCAGCAATGGCAACAACGTTGCGCAAACTA
TTAACTGGCGAACTACTTACTCTAGCTTCCCGGCAACAATTAATAGACTGGATGGAGGCGGATAAAGTTG
CAGGACCACTTCTGCGCTCGGCCCTTCCGGCTGGCTGGTTTATTGCTGATAAATCTGGAGCCGGTGAGCG
TGGGTCTCGCGGTATCATTGCAGCACTGGGGCCAGATGGTAAGCCCTCCCGTATCGTAGTTATCTACACG
ACGGGGAGTCAGGCAACTATGGATGAACGAAATAGACAGATCGCTGAGATAGGTGCCTCACTGATTAAGC
ATTGGTAACTGTCAGACCAAGTTTACTCATATATACTTTAGATTGATTTAAAACTTCATTTTTAATTTAA
AAGGATCTAGGTGAAGATCCTTTTTGATAATCTCATGACCAAAATCCCTTAACGTGAGTTTTCGTTCCAC
TGAGCGTCAGACCCCGTAGAAAAGATCAAAGGATCTTCTTGAGATCCTTTTTTTCTGCGCGTAATCTGCT
GCTTGCAAACAAAAAAACCACCGCTACCAGCGGTGGTTTGTTTGCCGGATCAAGAGCTACCAACTCTTTT
TCCGAAGGTAACTGGCTTCAGCAGAGCGCAGATACCAAATACTGTCCTTCTAGTGTAGCCGTAGTTAGGC
CACCACTTCAAGAACTCTGTAGCACCGCCTACATACCTCGCTCTGCTAATCCTGTTACCAGTGGCTGCTG
CCAGTGGCGATAAGTCGTGTCTTACCGGGTTGGACTCAAGACGATAGTTACCGGATAAGGCGCAGCGGTC
GGGCTGAACGGGGGGTTCGTGCACACAGCCCAGCTTGGAGCGAACGACCTACACCGAACTGAGATACCTA
CAGCGTGAGCTATGAGAAAGCGCCACGCTTCCCGAAGGGAGAAAGGCGGACAGGTATCCGGTAAGCGGCA
GGGTCGGAACAGGAGAGCGCACGAGGGAGCTTCCAGGGGGAAACGCCTGGTATCTTTATAGTCCTGTCGG
GTTTCGCCACCTCTGACTTGAGCGTCGATTTTTGTGATGCTCGTCAGGGGGGCGGAGCCTATGGAAAAAC
GCCAGCAACGCGGCCTTTTTACGGTTCCTGGCCTTTTGCTGGCCTTTTGCTCACATGTTCTTTCCTGCGT
TATCCCCTGATTCTGTGGATAACCGTATTACCGCCTTTGAGTGAGCTGATACCGCTCGCCGCAGCCGAAC
GACCGAGCGCAGCGAGTCAGTGAGCGAGGAAGCGGAAGAGCGCCTGATGCGGTATTTTCTCCTTACGCAT
CTGTGCGGTATTTCACACCGCATAAATTCCGACACCATCGAATGGTGCAAAACCTTTCGCGGTATGGCAT
GATAGCGCCCGGAAGAGAGTCAATTCAGGGTGGTGAATGTGAAACCAGTAACGTTATACGATGTCGCAGA
GTATGCCGGTGTCTCTTATCAGACCGTTTCCCGCGTGGTGAACCAGGCCAGCCACGTTTCTGCGAAAACG
CGGGAAAAAGTGGAAGCGGCGATGGCGGAGCTGAATTACATTCCCAACCGCGTGGCACAACAACTGGCGG
GCAAACAGTCGTTGCTGATTGGCGTTGCCACCTCCAGTCTGGCCCTGCACGCGCCGTCGCAAATTGTCGC
GGCGATTAAATCTCGCGCCGATCAACTGGGTGCCAGCGTGGTGGTGTCGATGGTAGAACGAAGCGGCGTC
GAAGCCTGTAAAGCGGCGGTGCACAATCTTCTCGCGCAACGCGTCAGTGGGCTGATCATTAACTATCCGC
TGGATGACCAGGATGCCATTGCTGTGGAAGCTGCCTGCACTAATGTTCCGGCGTTATTTCTTGATGTCTC
TGACCAGACACCCATCAACAGTATTATTTTCTCCCATGAAGACGGTACGCGACTGGGCGTGGAGCATCTG
GTCGCATTGGGTCACCAGCAAATCGCGCTGTTAGCGGGCCCATTAAGTTCTGTCTCGGCGCGTCTGCGTC
TGGCTGGCTGGCATAAATATCTCACTCGCAATCAAATTCAGCCGATAGCGGAACGGGAAGGCGACTGGAG
TGCCATGTCCGGTTTTCAACAAACCATGCAAATGCTGAATGAGGGCATCGTTCCCACTGCGATGCTGGTT
GCCAACGATCAGATGGCGCTGGGCGCAATGCGCGCCATTACCGAGTCCGGGCTGCGCGTTGGTGCGGATA
TCTCGGTAGTGGGATACGACGATACCGAAGACAGCTCATGTTATATCCCGCCGTTAACCACCATCAAACA
GGATTTTCGCCTGCTGGGGCAAACCAGCGTGGACCGCTTGCTGCAACTCTCTCAGGGCCAGGCGGTGAAG
GGCAATCAGCTGTTGCCCGTCTCACTGGTGAAAAGAAAAACCACCCTGGCGCCCAATACGCAAACCGCCT
CTCCCCGCGCGTTGGCCGATTCATTAATGCAGCTGGCACGACAGGTTTCCCGACTGGAAAGCGGGCAGTG
AGCGCAACGCAATTAATGTGAGTTAGCTCACTCATTAGGCACCCCAGGCTTTACACTTTATGCTTCCGGC
TCGTATGTTGTGTGGAATTGTGAGCGGATAACAATTTCACACAGGAAACAGCTATGACCATGATTACGGA
TTCACTGGCCGTCGTTTTACAACGTCGTGACTGGGAAAACCCTGGCGTTACCCAACTTAATCGCCTTGCA
GCACATCCCCCTTTCGCCAGCTGGCGTAATAGCGAAGAGGCCCGCACCGATCGCCCTTCCCAACAGTTGC
GCAGCCTGAATGGCGAATGGCGCTTTGCCTGGTTTCCGGCACCAGAAGCGGTGCCGGAAAGCTGGCTGGA
GTGCGATCTTCCTGAGGCCGATACTGTCGTCGTCCCCTCAAACTGGCAGATGCACGGTTACGATGCGCCC
ATCTACACCAACGTAACCTATCCCATTACGGTCAATCCGCCGTTTGTTCCCACGGAGAATCCGACGGGTT
GTTACTCGCTCACATTTAATGTTGATGAAAGCTGGCTACAGGAAGGCCAGACGCGAATTATTTTTGATGG
CGTTGGAATT
