>Addgene plasmid #74979 | GST-GINA3 | addgene partial sequence | sequence record 147377 | pGEX5 5'-GGGCTGGCAAGCCACGTTTGGTG-3'
CCTCCAAAATCGGATCTGGTTCCGCGTGGATCCCCGGAATTCATGGGCTGCACGTTGAGCGCCGGGGACA
AGGCGGCGGTGGAGCGGAGTAAGATGATCGACCGCAACTTGCGGGAGGACGGAGAGAAAGCGGCCAAAGA
AGTGAAGCTGCTGCTGCTCGGCGCTGGAGAATCTGGTAAAAGTACTATTGTGAAACAGATGAAAATCATT
CATGAGGATGGCTATTCCGAGGACGAGTGTAAGCAGTATAAAGTTGTCGTCTACAGCAATACCATTCAGT
CCATCATTGCAATCATAAGAGCCATGGGACGGTTGAAGATTGATTTTGGGGAAGCTGCCAGAGCGGATGA
TGCCCGACAGTTATTTGTTTTAGCTGGCAGTGCTGAGGAAGGAGTCATGACTTCAGAACTAGCAGGCGTG
ATTAAACGTTTATGGCGAGATGGCGGGGTGCAGGCATGCTTCAGCAGGTCCAGGGAATATCAGCTCAATG
ATTCTGCTTCATATTACCTAAATGATTTGGATAGAATATCCCAGACCAACTACATTCCAACTCAGCAAGA
TGTTCTTCGGACGAGAGTGAAGACTACAGGCATTGTGGAGACCCACTTCACCTTCAAGGAGCTCTACTTC
AAAATGTTTGATGTAGGTGGCCAAAGATCCGAACGGAAAAAGTGGATCCACTGTTTTGAGGGAGTGACAG
CAATTATCTTTTGTGTGGCTCTCAGTGATTACGACCTTGTTCTGGCTGAGGACGAGGAAATGAACCGAAT
GCATGAAAGCATGAAATTGTTTGACAGCATTTGTAACAACAAATGGTTTACAGACACTTCAATCATTCTC
TTCCTTAATAAGAAAGACCTTTT
