>Addgene plasmid #74979 | GST-GINA3 | addgene partial sequence | sequence record 147379 | Amp-R 5'-ATAATACCGCGCCACATAGC-3'
GCTCATCATTGGAAAACGTTCTTCGGGGCGAAAACTCTCAAGGATCTTACCGCTGTTGAGATCCAGTTCG
ATGTAACCCACTCGTGCACCCAACTGATCTTCAGCATCTTTTACTTTCACCAGCGTTTCTGGGTGAGCAA
AAACAGGAAGGCAAAATGCCGCAAAAAAGGGAATAAGGGCGACACGGAAATGTTGAATACTCATACTCTT
CCTTTTTCAATATTATTGAAGCATTTATCAGGGTTATTGTCTCATGAGCGGATACATATTTGAATGTATT
TAGAAAAATAAACAAATAGGGGTTCCGCGCACATTTCCCCGAAAAGTGCCACCTGACGTCTAAGAAACCA
TTATTATCATGACATTAACCTATAAAAATAGGCGTATCACGAGGCCCTTTCGTCTTCAAGAATTATACAC
TCCGCTATCGCTACGTGACTGGGTCATGGCTGCGCCCCGACACCCGCCAACACCCGCTGACGCGCCCTGA
CGGGCTTGTCTGCTCCCGGCATCCGCTTACAGACAAGCTGTGACCGTCTCCGGGAGCTGCATGTGTCAGA
GGTTTTCACCGTCATCACCGAAACGCGCGAGGCAGATCGTCAGTCAGTCACGATGCGGCCGCTCGAGTCG
ACTCAATAAAGTCCACATTCCTTTAAGTTGTTTTTAATGATGACATCTGTAACAGCATCAAAAACAAACT
GCACGTTTTTGGTGTCAGTGGCACAGGTAAAGTGAGTGTAGACCTCCTTGGTGTCCTTTCTTCGGTTCAG
ATCTTCAAACTGGCACTGGATGTAAGCAGCTGCCTCTTCGTACGTATTGGAACCTGTGTATTCTGGATAA
CAGATTGTTAATGGACTCCTCTTTATTTTTTCCTCAAAAAGGTCTTTCTTATTAAGGAAGAGAATGATTG
AAGTGTCTGTAAACCATTTGTTGTTACAAATGCTGTCAAACAATTTCATGCTTTCATGCATTCGGTTCAT
TTCCTCGTCCTCAGCCAGAA
